Addgene plasmid #236534: HA-cNM2B-Flag
Purpose: For expression of NM2B (dog) - with HA and FLAG tags in mammalian cells
Depositing lab: Sandra Citi. Depositing organization: University of Geneva. Publication: Cingulin and paracingulin tether myosins-2 to junctions to mechanoregulate the plasma membrane. Rouaud F, Huang W, Flinois A, Jain K, Vasileva E, Di Mattia T, Mauperin M, Parry DAD, Dugina V, Chaponnier C, Mean I, Montessuit S, Mutero-Maeda A, Yan J, Citi S. J Cell Biol. 2023 Jul 3;222(7):e202208065. doi: 10.1083/jcb.202208065. Epub 2023 May 19. PubMed 37204781.
Backbone
  Vector backbone: pcDNA3.1-Zeo+
  Vector type: Mammalian Expression
Growth in bacteria
  Bacterial resistance: Ampicillin, 100 μg/mL
  Growth temperature: 37°C
  Growth strain: DH5alpha
  Copy number: High Copy
Gene/Insert
  Gene/Insert name: MYH10
  Species: Canis lupus familiaris (dog)
  Insert size (bp): 6018
  Mutation: WT
  Tag / fusion protein: HA (N terminal on insert); FLAG (C terminal on insert)
  Cloning method: Restriction Enzyme; 5′ cloning site Unknown (unknown if destroyed)
Terms and licenses: Academic/Nonprofit Terms; Industry Terms: Not Available to Industry
Depositor comments: S2747 (Plasmid collection number)
How to cite: HA-cNM2B-Flag was a gift from Sandra Citi (Addgene plasmid # 236534 ; http://n2t.net/addgene:236534 ; RRID:Addgene_236534)
