[The description below was written by a language model from this plasmid's Addgene catalogue record and pLannotate feature annotations shown in this document.]
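Description:
HA-cNM2B-Flag is a mammalian expression plasmid of about 11.5 kb encoding wild-type dog (Canis lupus familiaris) nonmuscle myosin-2B heavy chain, the product of MYH10, with an N-terminal HA tag and a C-terminal FLAG tag. It is propagated in E. coli through a high-copy ColE1/pUC-type origin and selected with ampicillin via the bla gene and its own promoter. An f1 origin and remnants of the lac regulatory region are also present.

The roughly 6 kb MYH10 open reading frame lies downstream of the human cytomegalovirus immediate-early enhancer and promoter and is terminated by the bovine growth hormone polyadenylation signal, giving strong constitutive expression after transfection. A T7 promoter sits between the CMV promoter and the insert. The annotation software matched the coding sequence to the human MYH10 protein by similarity, but the catalogue record gives the species as dog. The FLAG tag is annotated directly at the 3′ end of the reading frame. The HA tag is not called in the feature table, although the catalogue lists it at the N terminus.

The two sources disagree on the mammalian selection marker. The backbone is catalogued as pcDNA3.1-Zeo+, yet the sequenced record shows an SV40 early promoter driving a full-length neomycin/kanamycin phosphotransferase gene, followed only by a short ble fragment and the SV40 poly(A) signal. This suggests G418 rather than zeocin selection, though the record does not settle the point. The dual tags allow detection or pull-down of exogenous NM2B, and the associated study concerns the tethering of myosins-2 to cell junctions by cingulin and paracingulin.
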