Features (pLannotate 1.2.2; 21 found; start..end, strand, type, name):
      1..589     +  rep_origin     ori: high-copy-number ColE1/pMB1/pBR322/pUC origin of replication
    772..864     +  CDS            lacI (fragment): lac repressor; lacI; The lac repressor binds to the lac operator to inhibit transcription in E. coli. This inhibition can be relieved by adding lactose or isopropyl-β-D-thiogalactopyranoside (IPTG).
    877..898     +  protein_bind   CAP binding site: CAP binding activates transcription in the presence of cAMP. E. coli catabolite activator protein
    913..943     +  promoter       lac promoter: promoter for the E. coli lac operon
    947..969     +  protein_bind   lac operator (fragment): The lac repressor binds to the lac operator to inhibit transcription in E. coli. This inhibition can be relieved by adding lactose or isopropyl-β-D-thiogalactopyranoside (IPTG). lac repressor encoded by lacI
   1040..1161    -  polyA_signal   SV40 poly(A) signal: SV40 polyadenylation signal
   1156..1314    -  CDS            ble (fragment): BLE_KLEPN - Experimental evidence at protein level: Swiss-Prot protein existence level 1. Binding protein with a strong affinity to the bleomycin family of antibiotics. Binds to CL990; an antimitotic-antibiotic compound. From Klebsiella pneumoniae.
   1338..2129    -  CDS            neo: KKA2_KLEPN - Also known as kan, nptII. Experimental evidence at protein level: Swiss-Prot protein existence level 1. Resistance to kanamycin, neomycin, paromomycin, ribostamycin, butirosin and gentamicin B. From Klebsiella pneumoniae.
   2196..2525    -  promoter       SV40 promoter: SV40 enhancer and early promoter
   2539..2967    -  rep_origin     f1 ori (sequence partly withheld): f1 bacteriophage origin of replication; arrow indicates direction of (+) strand synthesis
   2988..3009    -  promoter       SV40 promoter (fragment): SV40 enhancer and early promoter
   3013..3237    -  polyA_signal   bGH poly(A) signal: bovine growth hormone polyadenylation signal
   3278..3301    -  CDS            FLAG: FLAG® epitope tag, followed by an enterokinase cleavage site
   3302..9319    -  CDS            MYH10: MYH10_HUMAN - Experimental evidence at protein level: Swiss-Prot protein existence level 1. Cellular myosin that appears to play a role in cytokinesis, cell shape, and specialized functions such as secretion and capping. Involved with LARP6 in the stabilization of type I collagen mRNAs for CO1A1 and CO1A2. During cell spreading, plays an important role in cytoskeleton reorganization, focal contacts formation (in the central part but not the margins of spreading cells), and lamellipodial extension; this function is mechanically antagonized by MYH9. From Homo sapiens (Human).
   9467..9485    -  promoter       T7 promoter: promoter for bacteriophage T7 RNA polymerase
   9501..9534    -  LTR            5' LTR (truncated) (fragment): truncated 5' long terminal repeat (LTR) from HIV-1
   9530..9733    -  promoter       CMV promoter: human cytomegalovirus (CMV) immediate early promoter
   9734..10113   -  enhancer       CMV enhancer: human cytomegalovirus immediate early enhancer
  10268..10320   +  misc_feature   bom (fragment): basis of mobility region from pBR322
  10379..10483   +  promoter       AmpR promoter: bla
  10484..11344   +  CDS            AmpR: β-lactamase; bla; confers resistance to ampicillin, carbenicillin, and related antibiotics
>Addgene plasmid #236534 | HA-cNM2B-Flag | addgene full sequence | sequence record 469298 | Addgene NGS Result
TTGAGATCCTTTTTTTCTGCGCGTAATCTGCTGCTTGCAAACAAAAAAACCACCGCTACCAGCGGTGGTT
TGTTTGCCGGATCAAGAGCTACCAACTCTTTTTCCGAAGGTAACTGGCTTCAGCAGAGCGCAGATACCAA
ATACTGTTCTTCTAGTGTAGCCGTAGTTAGGCCACCACTTCAAGAACTCTGTAGCACCGCCTACATACCT
CGCTCTGCTAATCCTGTTACCAGTGGCTGCTGCCAGTGGCGATAAGTCGTGTCTTACCGGGTTGGACTCA
AGACGATAGTTACCGGATAAGGCGCAGCGGTCGGGCTGAACGGGGGGTTCGTGCACACAGCCCAGCTTGG
AGCGAACGACCTACACCGAACTGAGATACCTACAGCGTGAGCTATGAGAAAGCGCCACGCTTCCCGAAGG
GAGAAAGGCGGACAGGTATCCGGTAAGCGGCAGGGTCGGAACAGGAGAGCGCACGAGGGAGCTTCCAGGG
GGAAACGCCTGGTATCTTTATAGTCCTGTCGGGTTTCGCCACCTCTGACTTGAGCGTCGATTTTTGTGAT
GCTCGTCAGGGGGGCGGAGCCTATGGAAAAACGCCAGCAACGCGGCCTTTTTACGGTTCCTGGCCTTTTG
CTGGCCTTTTGCTCACATGTTCTTTCCTGCGTTATCCCCTGATTCTGTGGATAACCGTATTACCGCCTTT
GAGTGAGCTGATACCGCTCGCCGCAGCCGAACGACCGAGCGCAGCGAGTCAGTGAGCGAGGAAGCGGAAG
AGCGCCCAATACGCAAACCGCCTCTCCCCGCGCGTTGGCCGATTCATTAATGCAGCTGGCACGACAGGTT
TCCCGACTGGAAAGCGGGCAGTGAGCGCAACGCAATTAATGTGAGTTAGCTCACTCATTAGGCACCCCAG
GCTTTACACTTTATGCTTCCGGCTCGTATGTTGTGTGGAATTGTGAGCGGATAACAATTTCACACAGGAA
ACAGCTATGACCATGATTACGCCAAGCTCTAGCTAGAGGTCGACGGTATACAGACATGATAAGATACATT
GATGAGTTTGGACAAACCACAACTAGAATGCAGTGAAAAAAATGCTTTATTTGTGAAATTTGTGATGCTA
TTGCTTTATTTGTAACCATTATAAGCTGCAATAAACAAGTTGGGGTGGGCGAAGAACTCCAGCATGAGAT
CCCCGCGCTGGAGGATCATCCAGCCGGCGTCCCGGAAAACGATTCCGAAGCCCAACCTTTCATAGAAGGC
GGCGGTGGAATCGAAATCTCGTGATGGCAGGTTGGGCGTCGCTTGGTCGGTCATTTCGAACCCCAGAGTC
CCGCTCAGAAGAACTCGTCAAGAAGGCGATAGAAGGCGATGCGCTGCGAATCGGGAGCGGCGATACCGTA
AAGCACGAGGAAGCGGTCAGCCCATTCGCCGCCAAGCTCTTCAGCAATATCACGGGTAGCCAACGCTATG
TCCTGATAGCGGTCCGCCACACCCAGCCGGCCACAGTCGATGAATCCAGAAAAGCGGCCATTTTCCACCA
TGATATTCGGCAAGCAGGCATCGCCATGGGTCACGACGAGATCCTCGCCGTCGGGCATGCGCGCCTTGAG
CCTGGCGAACAGTTCGGCTGGCGCGAGCCCCTGATGCTCTTCGTCCAGATCATCCTGATCGACAAGACCG
GCTTCCATCCGAGTACGTGCTCGCTCGATGCGATGTTTCGCTTGGTGGTCGAATGGGCAGGTAGCCGGAT
CAAGCGTATGCAGCCGCCGCATTGCATCAGCCATGATGGATACTTTCTCGGCAGGAGCAAGGTGAGATGA
CAGGAGATCCTGCCCCGGCACTTCGCCCAATAGCAGCCAGTCCCTTCCCGCTTCAGTGACAACGTCGAGC
ACAGCTGCGCAAGGAACGCCCGTCGTGGCCAGCCACGATAGCCGCGCTGCCTCGTCCTGCAGTTCATTCA
GGGCACCGGACAGGTCGGTCTTGACAAAAAGAACCGGGCGCCCCTGCGCTGACAGCCGGAACACGGCGGC
ATCAGAGCAGCCGATTGTCTGTTGTGCCCAGTCATAGCCGAATAGCCTCTCCACCCAAGCGGCCGGAGAA
CCTGCGTGCAATCCATCTTGTTCAATCATGCGAAACGATCCTCATCCTGTCTCTTGATCAGATCCGAAAA
TGGATATACAAGCTCCCGGGAGCTTTTTGCAAAAGCCTAGGCCTCCAAAAAAGCCTCCTCACTACTTCTG
GAATAGCTCAGAGGCAGAGGCGGCCTCGGCCTCTGCATAAATAAAAAAAATTAGTCAGCCATGGGGCGGA
GAATGGGCGGAACTGGGCGGAGTTAGGGGCGGGATGGGCGGAGTTAGGGGCGGGACTATGGTTGCTGACT
AATTGAGATGCATGCTTTGCATACTTCTGCCTGCTGGGGAGCCTGGGGACTTTCCACACCTGGTTGCTGA
CTAATTGAGATGCATGCTTTGCATACTTCTGCCTGCTGGGGAGCCTGGGGACTTTCCACACCCTAACTGA
CACACATTCCACAGAATTAATTCGCGTTAAATTTTTGTTAAATCAGCTCATTTTTTAACCAATAGGCCGA
AATCGGCAAAATCCCTTATAAATCAAAAGAATAGACCGAGATAGGGT
[37 nt withheld, positions 2638-2674]
AAAGAACGTGGACTCCAACGTCAAAGG
[49 nt withheld, positions 2702-2750]
T
[91 nt withheld, positions 2752-2842]
G
[124 nt withheld, positions 2844-2967]
GGGGATACCCCCTAGAGCCCCAGCTGGTTCTTTCCGCCTCAGAAGCCATAGAGCCCACCGCATCCCCAGC
ATGCCTGCTATTGTCTTCCCAATCCTCCCCCTTGCTGTCCTGCCCCACCCCACCCCCCAGAATAGAATGA
CACCTACTCAGACAATGCGATGCAATTTCCTCATTTTATTAGGAAAGGACAGTGGGAGTGGCACCTTCCA
GGGTCAAGGAAGGCACGGGGGAGGGGCAAACAACAGATGGCTGGCAACTAGAAGGCACAGTCGAGGCTGA
TCAGCGGGTTTAAACGGGCCCTCTAGATTACTTGTCATCGTCGTCCTTGTAATCCTCCGACTGCGGCGGC
TGTGTCTCGTTGATGTCACTGGTCTTACTCTCCGTGTCATCGTCTGACAGCTCCAGGGAGGCTCCCTCGA
TGTGTAGCTGGCGCCGGCCCGATCGGCTGGACGAGAAGCTTATGGGGCCACCTCGTCTCAGCCGGTTCTT
CAGCGTGCTGACCTCACGGCTCAGGCCCTCGTTGGCCTCCGTGGCATCGTCCAGTTCCCGCTGGAGCTTA
CGCCGAGATGCGTTGGCACGTGTGGCTTCCTCCTCTGCCTCCTCCAGCTGCCGCTTGAGCTGCTTCATCC
TGGCGTTGGCCTTCTCCATCTGTTCTTTATACTGATCCGCATGTCGACGCTCATCTTCAACCTGCATGAA
GATCTCTTTCAGCTTTTTCTCCGTGCGACGGACTAGTTTGTTGGCGGCTGCTCGTTCCTTGGCTTCCTGC
TCCAGCTGCTCCTCCAGCTGCCCAATCTTGGCTTCCAGGGCAGAGATGGTGGCCTTGAACTTGGACTTGA
CGGCGCCCTCCAGTTCCTGCAGCTTGGCCTTCAGCTCCTTGTTCTGCCGCTCTAGCTGCTGGCGTGCGTT
GTCGCTCTTCTGGGCGGCGCTGCGCTCAGCCGCGAGCTCGGCGTTCAGCGTGTCCACCTGCAGCGTGGTC
TTGCGGAAGCGGTCGTTGAGCAGCTCCATGTTGCTCTGCTCCTCTTCCAGCTCCTCCTCCAGCTGCGCGA
TCCGTGCCTCCAGACGCCGCTTCTCATCCAGCAGCGCAGACTTGCCAGAGGCGCTGTTGGCGATCTCGTC
AGCCAGCTCATCTCTCTCCTGCTCGGCGTGGCGGCGCGCTCGCTCAGATGAGGCCAGTTCCTCCTGCAAT
TGAAGGATTTCTGCTTCCAGACTCTTCAGTTTCTTTTCACTCTCTTTGGATTGAGCAAAAATCTCATCCC
GGGATGCACGGGCTTCTTCTAATTCACGTTGGTAATCCTTCATCTGAGCCTGAAGCTTGCGAAGCTGCTT
GATCACTTCGTCCCTCGCTTTGTTCGCAGCCTCAATCTGGGCTTCAAGGTCCTTCAGGTCTATTTCCAGT
TTCTTTTTAGAAGCGACCGCCAGCGCTCGCTGCTTCCGCTCATCTTCCAGCTCTGCCTCCAGCTCCCGCA
CCTGCTTAACCAGGAGCCGCTTCTTCTCTTCATTCTGCTCGTCCCTGGTTTGTAAGTCCCTCTCAAACTG
GGCCTTCATGGCCTGCATGTTGACTTCCAGGCGAAGCTTGGCGTCTTCTGTGGCCTGAAGCTCATCCTCC
AGCTCTTCCAGCTGTGTCCTCATCTCCTCCACCTGTTGCTCCAGGGCCCGCTTCGATTTTTCAAGCTCGT
GCACGTTCTTCCCCACGTCATCCTTGGAGCTTATCAGGTCCTCCATGTCTGCCCGCAGCTGCTTGTTCTG
TCTCTCAAACTCTTCCTTGGTTTCTAGGGCCTCCTCGAGGGCTCGGGCCAGGGACAGGGCTTTGGTTTCC
TTCTCCCTGGCCTCTGCCTCTGCGCGGTCTCGCTCTTCTGCATAGCGGGCGGAGATGTTCTTCTCCTCTG
CCAGCAGCTGGTCAAACTTCTTCTGCTTCTTCTCCAAGTTGGAGGCGATCTGGCGCTGGTGATCTAGGTC
CACTGTCAGGTCGTCGAGCTCCTGCTGCAGGCGGTTCTTGGTCTTCTCCAGCTTGTCATAGGCCAGAGCC
TTCTCCTCCAGGCGCTGGCCCAGGGCCTCCACATCTTTCAGAAGCTTCTTTCTGGCTTCTTCTAAGCTCT
CGATGGTTCCTAAGTCATCATCTACCTTCTTCTTGGTATCGGCGAGCTGGGACTGCAGCACCAACACCTG
CTTTTCCAGGTTTTTCCTGGCCTCCTCCTCCTCCTCCTGCTGCTCCTGGAGACTGTTCTTCTCCTCCTCC
AGCTGCCGGATGCGGCTGCTCAGGTTCAGCTTCTGGCGGGTCTCCTCCTGAAGGAGCTCCTGAGTGTCCT
GTAGTTGAGACTCAAGACTAGCTGCGTCCTTAGCAAACTTAATGCCCTTCTTCTCTGCTTCTTCCAGAAG
ACTTGAGACATTGTCCAGTTCATTCTGTAATTTGTTTGCCTTCTCGGCCAGCTCCACCCTGAGCCTGTCT
CCTTCTGAGACCTTGGCGTGCAGCTCCTGCACCTGGGCGTCGAGCTTCTTCCTCTTGTGCTCAGACTCAG
CCTTGACCTGCTGTAGCACCTTCACCTCACACGCCAGCTCCTTGTTGTCAGTCTCCAGGCCCTGCTTGTT
CTTCTCCAGATTCGCTTTGAACCTCTTTGCCTGTTCCAGCTGCTCCGACAGCTCCTCCAGGGCTGTGGCG
TGTCGCTGTCTCATGTCCTGGATTTGAGCCTCGTGGCTCCTCGTTTCCTCCTCCAGAGCCTTCTTCAGCT
CTGCCACTTCTTGTTCACGCTTCGTGCGAAGTTCCTGCTGAGCCGCGGTGGTGTCCAGCGTGTCCTCCAG
CTCTGTTTTCAGGGCCTCCAGCTCCTCACTCAGGTCCCTCTTCTGCTTCTCCGCCTTGTTCCGTGAAGCC
TTCTCTGATTCAAAGTCCTCCTGAAGCTCGGCGATTTGGGCTTGCAGCTCTCGCACCACCTTGAGGGCAT
TGTTCTTATGGAGCGTCTCATCGTCACCCCTGGCCAGCGCGCCTTGCAGCTCCTCCTCCTTCTTGGCCAG
CTGGACCTTGAGCTCGTCGATCTGCGCCTGGAGCTCTGCGATCTGGTCCTGCAGGTCAGTGGTCTCACCG
TCCAGTTTTCGTTTGGCCTTCTCCAGCTCCTGACGCGTCTTCTCTTCCTTCTTCAAGCGTTCTTCTAAAT
CTGAGATCATCACTTCTTGCTTATTCCTGATTTTGGCCAAGTTTTTGGCCTTTTCTTCCTCCTCAGCCAG
CTGAGAGGAACACTCTGCAATGCGATCTTCCATGAGTTTCTTTTCTTTGATAAATTTGGAATTCTGGTCC
TCAAGCAGCAGGATCTCCTCCTCCATCTTCTTGATTTTTGCTTCCGCTGTCACCTTTTCCAGCTGTAGTT
TCTGGCGAGCGCCTTCTTCCTCATCCAGTTGCTCCTCTAGGTCCTGAATGTGAGCTTGCATTTTCTTCTT
TTCATTTTGGAGGATTTGGTTTCGTTCTTCTTCCTCTTCGACCCTGGATTCCAAGTCATGGAGAATCTCC
TCCAGCTCCTGCTTCTTGGCGGCGAGCCTGGCTCTCATCTCTTCTGCCTCAGCAAAGAGCTCTGTCTCTG
CTTGGAGCTGCTCTGTTAGGATGTTCTTCTCTTCCAGGAGCTGCTGGTGCTTCCTCTCCATTTCCTCCAG
CTCGCCCTCCACCTTCGTCTGCCTCTCCTTCACCTTCAGCAGCTCCTCGTCTTTGGCCTGAAGCTCTTCC
TCCTGGCGGGTCACTTGCAGGAGCGGCTTCACCTTCGTGAAGACACGCCACCACTGCCAGTGCCGGAGCT
TCAGGTATGCGGCGCAGTTCCGCTGCAGGACCTTCAGGGCGCTCAGCTGCTGCTGCTTCTTGGCGAAGGC
CTTTCTGGCCAGGTAGCCTCTGCAGACAGCCTGGAAGAAGATAATGATGTCGGTGATCTTTAGATCCCTC
TCTTCCTCTAAGTGTGCCAGCACGCCAGCTCGGAAAAATATCTTGCTCTGTCCGATTCTGTACAAGTTTG
GGTCCAGTTCTAAAGCCCGGATCATTCGTTCGCAGGCCTGTTTGCCGTCCATGAAACCCTTAGGGATAGC
ATTTGGAGTTAGGATCTCGTATCTCTGTCTGAATTCCTGGAAAACTATCCGGTTGGGGAACCCCTGGCGA
CAGATCCTGATTCCTTCCAGAACGCCGTTACAGCGAAGCTGATCAAGCACTAGGTGCGGATCCAGTTTTC
CAGCTCGCTTCTCGTGATTTGGAATGATGCAGCGGACGAAGTTAGGGTTGGTGTTCCGGAGAGTTGCCAT
CAGCTTGGTGAGGGATTCTTTGTAGAGCTGCCCGACAGTCCGAAACATGCCCTTCTTGGTTTTATACGCA
GAGCCAAAGGCTGTCTCCGTCATGCCCGTGACCTGATCCAGACCCACGATACGGTCCACTGGTGGCTCAT
GAAGACCAGAAACACTGTCATAGAAAGAAGCTCTCTGAATATTCTGAATCTCATCCTTCCAAAGCTCTGC
CACGAATCTGTCAGATGACTGGTGCAGGAGGGTGGCCACATTGTCGTTCAGGGGGTCCATGTTCTTCATC
AGCCACTCATCAGCCTTGTAGTCCACCTTGCCCGCATAATGGATGATGCAGAAGTCAGCTCTGTCTTTCA
GTTGCCGGGGTTTCTGGAACTTGGAGTGAGAGCCTTGCTCTTGAACTAGTTTTTCAACAAAGGTTTTGTC
CGTGGCCTTCGGGAACCAGCACTCTTCATCCAAAAGGGCCAGCACACCAGGGGGGTTAGCGGGTCTCTCG
ATGAGGTCGATGCAGGGCTGCAGGTCGAGGCCAAAGTCAATGAAGCTCCACTCGATGCCCTCGCGCTGGT
ACTCCTCCTGCTCCAGGATGAACATGGTGTGGTTGAAGAGCTGCTGCAGCTTCTCATTGGTGTAGTTGAT
GCACAGTTGCTCGAACGAGTTGAGCTCAAATATTTCGAATCCAGCGATATCCAGGATTCCAATAAAAGAT
GCGCCCTGACGCTTGGTCCTGTCCAGAGCTTTGTTGATACGGTGAACGAGCCAACGGAAGAGCCGCTCAT
AGGTAGCTTTTGCCAATGCTTCTACCGCAAAATCTGCTTGTTCTTTGGTCTGGGCTTTCTGCACATAGTC
TCGGCCGACCTTGATCCGGGGGGTGAGGATGGCCCGCGTGAACTCCATCACGTTCATCCCAAGAAGATGG
CAGAGTTTCTGTGCAACTGTGTTCTCTGGCATGGATGCTTGATCAGTATTTCGCTCCTTTTTGAAAGAAA
TATTTCCGAACTGTAGCACTGATGACACTACTTTAAGCATTGACAGAATCTCCTCGTGAGAGAAGCCCAT
GATGTGCATTGCTTCCATGGTTTCCTGAAAGTTGTCCTTGTCTTGCTGTCCCGGGATGGGAATATAGCCG
TTGGAGAGGAATCTGTAGTTATTAAATCCTTCGAGGAGCAAATCCGACTTTAGGTGTTCTCCTGCTCCAG
ATAACAACTGGTAAAAGATATGAAAAGTACGCTCATCTTTTGCTTGACGAACAGCACGAGATTTTTCCAG
AAGGTATGTTTCAATGTTGGCCCCAACAATATAGCCAGTTACATCAAAGTTGATTCGAATAAACTTGCCA
AAGCGAGATGAATTATCATTTTTCACAGTCTTCGCATTTCCAAAGGATTCCAGGATTGGATTTGCTTGCA
AAAGCTGCCGTTCAAGTTCCCCCTGATGTTTCACTGGTTTAGGCGATTCAGGAATATTATGGTCCTTCCG
TCCTTTATGCGAAGAAGCAACATGAGCAAGGTACTGAATGACTTTCTTGGTATTTTCTGTCTTCCCAGCA
CCTGATTCGCCCGTGCAAAGAATGGACTGGTCCTCACGATCTTGAAGCATGCATCTGTAAGCAGATTCAG
ATATAGCATAGATGTGTGGAGGCATCTCGTGGCGTTTCTTCCCTCTGTACATTTCAATAATATTCTCAGA
GTAAATTGGAAGATTCTTGTAAGGATTTATGACTACACAGAAGAGTCCAGAGTAAGTATAGATCAATCCC
GAATAGTAGCGGTCCTTCAGGTTATGTAGAACAGAAGCTTCGTTCAAGCACGTCAATTCCGCCATATCCT
CCACCTTGGAAAACTTAGGTGGGTTCATCTTCTGAATATCGTCTTTGTTGACCATGGCTTTCTTGCCGTT
CTCTGCCAACTCCACCATAACCTCATCTCCCCGCTCCTCTTTGATACTTGCTGCCTCGAAACCATGGCGC
TCTGATGGAATCCACACTAGCTTTTTAGCCGTCCAGTCGGCCTGGGTGGCAGGGTTATAGATGACAGCCC
TGTCCACAAAGAGGTACCTCTCTGGGTCTTCAAGTCCAGTTCTCTGGGCCATATCGATAGCGTAGTCTGG
GACGTCGTATGGGTACATGGTGGCCGCGGCCGCCACTGTGCTGGATATCTGCAGAATTCCACCACACTGG
ACTAGTGGATCCGAGCTCGGTACCAAGCTTAAGTTTAAACGCTAGCCAGCTTGGGTCTCCCTATAGTGAG
TCGTATTAATTTCGATAAGCCAGTAAGCAGTGGGTTCTCTAGTTAGCCAGAGAGCTCTGCTTATATAGAC
CTCCCACCGTACACGCCTACCGCCCATTTGCGTCAATGGGGCGGAGTTGTTACGACATTTTGGAAAGTCC
CGTTGATTTTGGTGCCAAAACAAACTCCCATTGACGTCAATGGGGTGGAGACTTGGAAATCCCCGTGAGT
CAAACCGCTATCCACGCCCATTGATGTACTGCCAAAACCGCATCACCATGGTAATAGCGATGACTAATAC
GTAGATGTACTGCCAAGTAGGAAAGTCCCATAAGGTCATGTACTGGGCATAATGCCAGGCGGGCCATTTA
CCGTCATTGACGTCAATAGGGGGCGTACTTGGCATATGATACACTTGATGTACTGCCAAGTGGGCAGTTT
ACCGTAAATACTCCACCCATTGACGTCAATGGAAAGTCCCTATTGGCGTTACTATGGGAACATACGTCAT
TATTGACGTCAATGGGCGGGGGTCGTTGGGCGGTCAGCCAGGCGGGCCATTTACCGTAAGTTATGTAACG
CGGAACTCCATATATGGGCTATGAACTAATGACCCCGTAATTGATTACTATTAATAACTAGTCAATAATC
AATGTCAACGCGTATATCTGGCCCGTACATCGCGAAGCAGCGCAAAACGCCTAACCCTAAGCAGATTCTT
CATGCAATTGTCGGTCAAGCCTTGCCTTGTTGTAGCTTAAATTTTGCTCGCGCACTACTCAGCGACCTCC
AACACACAAGCAGGGAGCAGATACTGGCTTAACTATGCGGCATCAGAGCAGATTGTACTGAGAGTGCACC
ATAGGGGATCGGGAGATCTCCCGATCCGTCGACGTCAGGTGGCACTTTTCGGGGAAATGTGCGCGGAACC
CCTATTTGTTTATTTTTCTAAATACATTCAAATATGTATCCGCTCATGAGACAATAACCCTGATAAATGC
TTCAATAATATTGAAAAAGGAAGAGTATGAGTATTCAACATTTCCGTGTCGCCCTTATTCCCTTTTTTGC
GGCATTTTGCCTTCCTGTTTTTGCTCACCCAGAAACGCTGGTGAAAGTAAAAGATGCTGAAGATCAGTTG
GGTGCACGAGTGGGTTACATCGAACTGGATCTCAACAGCGGTAAGATCCTTGAGAGTTTTCGCCCCGAAG
AACGTTTTCCAATGATGAGCACTTTTAAAGTTCTGCTATGTGGCGCGGTATTATCCCGTATTGACGCCGG
GCAAGAGCAACTCGGTCGCCGCATACACTATTCTCAGAATGACTTGGTTGAGTACTCACCAGTCACAGAA
AAGCATCTTACGGATGGCATGACAGTAAGAGAATTATGCAGTGCTGCCATAACCATGAGTGATAACACTG
CGGCCAACTTACTTCTGACAACGATCGGAGGACCGAAGGAGCTAACCGCTTTTTTGCACAACATGGGGGA
TCATGTAACTCGCCTTGATCGTTGGGAACCGGAGCTGAATGAAGCCATACCAAACGACGAGCGTGACACC
ACGATGCCTGTAGCAATGGCAACAACGTTGCGCAAACTATTAACTGGCGAACTACTTACTCTAGCTTCCC
GGCAACAATTAATAGACTGGATGGAGGCGGATAAAGTTGCAGGACCACTTCTGCGCTCGGCCCTTCCGGC
TGGCTGGTTTATTGCTGATAAATCTGGAGCCGGTGAGCGTGGGTCTCGCGGTATCATTGCAGCACTGGGG
CCAGATGGTAAGCCCTCCCGTATCGTAGTTATCTACACGACGGGGAGTCAGGCAACTATGGATGAACGAA
ATAGACAGATCGCTGAGATAGGTGCCTCACTGATTAAGCATTGGTAACTGTCAGACCAAGTTTACTCATA
TATACTTTAGATTGATTTAAAACTTCATTTTTAATTTAAAAGGATCTAGGTGAAGATCCTTTTTGATAAT
CTCATGACCAAAATCCCTTAACGTGAGTTTTCGTTCCACTGAGCGTCAGACCCCGTAGAAAAGATCAAAG
GATCTTC
